Addgene plasmid #17273: MT21-Ubc9
Depositing lab: Stephen Goff. Publication: Interaction of moloney murine leukemia virus capsid with Ubc9 and PIASy mediates SUMO-1 addition required early in infection. Yueh A, Leung J, Bhattacharyya S, Perrone LA, de los Santos K, Pu SY, Goff SP. J Virol. 2006 Jan . 80(1):342-52. 10.1128/JVI.80.1.342-352.2006 PubMed 16352559.
Backbone
  Vector backbone: pMT21
  Backbone size w/o insert (bp): 5000
  Vector type: Mammalian Expression
Growth in bacteria
  Bacterial resistance: Ampicillin, 100 μg/mL
  Growth temperature: 37°C
  Growth strain: DH5alpha
  Copy number: Unknown
Gene/Insert
  Gene/Insert name: Ubc9 (alt name: ubiquitinubiquitin-conjugating enzyme E2I)
  Species: M. musculus (mouse)
  Entrez Gene: Ube2i (a.k.a. 5830467E05Rik, UBC9, Ubce2i, Ubce9)
  Cloning method: Restriction Enzyme
  Sequencing primers: 5′ na
Terms and licenses: Academic/Nonprofit Terms; Industry Terms: Not Available to Industry
How to cite: MT21-Ubc9 was a gift from Stephen Goff (Addgene plasmid # 17273 ; http://n2t.net/addgene:17273 ; RRID:Addgene_17273)
