[The description below was written by a language model from this plasmid's Addgene catalogue record.]
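Description:
MT21-Ubc9 is a mammalian expression plasmid built on the pMT21 backbone (recorded as about 5 kb without the insert) that carries the mouse Ubc9 coding sequence, the product of the Ube2i gene. Ubc9 is the E2 conjugating enzyme of the SUMO pathway, transferring SUMO from the activating enzyme onto lysine residues of target proteins, often with the help of E3 ligases such as the PIAS family. The plasmid is propagated in standard E. coli cloning strains under ampicillin selection. Its copy number is listed as unknown, and the record does not describe the origin of replication. The insert was introduced by restriction enzyme cloning, but the sites used are not given.

The catalogue entry does not state the promoter driving Ubc9, any polyadenylation signal, epitope tags or fusion partners, or a mammalian selection marker, and no feature table is available to fill in these details. The insert size is also not recorded. These aspects of the expression cassette should therefore be treated as unspecified rather than inferred from the backbone name.

The associated study examined how the Moloney murine leukemia virus capsid protein interacts with Ubc9 and PIASy, and how the resulting SUMO-1 modification of capsid is needed at an early stage of infection. In keeping with that context, the construct is suited to expressing mouse Ubc9 in transfected mammalian cells, for example to test protein interactions or to promote SUMO conjugation of a co-expressed substrate.
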