>Addgene plasmid #17273 | MT21-Ubc9 | addgene partial sequence | sequence record 23305 | pMT2-F 5'-TTGCCTTTCTCTCCACAGGT-3'
TTCGCCACCATGTCGGGGATCGCCCTCAGCCGCCTTGCGCAGGAAAGGAAAGCCTGGAGGAAGGACCACC
CTTTTGGCTTTGTAGCTGTCCCAACAAAGAACCCTGATGGCACAATGAACCTGATGAACTGGGAGTGCGC
TATCCCTGGAAAGAAGGGGACTCCATGGGAAGGAGGCTTGTTCAAGCTACGGATGCTTTTCAAAGATGAC
TATCCGTCCTCACCACCAAAATGTAAATTTGAGCCCCCACTGTTTCATCCAAACGTGTATCCTTCTGGCA
CAGTGTGCCTGTCCATCCTGGAGGAAGACAAGGACTGGAGGCCAGCTATCACCATCAAACAGATCTTATT
AGGAATACAAGAACTTCTAAATGAACCAAATATTCAAGACCCAGCTCAAGCAGAGGCCTACACAATTTAC
TGCCAAAACAGAGTGGAATATGAGAAAAGGGTCCGAGCACAAGCGAAGAAGTTTGCCCCCTCAGGCCCGG
GCGGAGAGCAGAAGCTGATATCCGAAGAAGACCTCGGCGGAGAGCAGAAGCTCATAAGTGAGGAAGACTT
GGGCGGAGAGCAGAAGCTTATATCCGAAGAAGATCTCTGATAAGCGGCCGCGACTCTAG
